Addgene plasmid #103730: LSB-hsa-miR-765
Purpose: Used to sense miRNA activity using fluorescence based tools. hsa-miR-765 target in 3' UTR of of mKate. miRNA activity can be measured by the repression of mKate2 relative to EBFP2 fluorescent proteins . Plasmid is inherently unstable; please see Depositor Comments
Depositing lab: Ron Weiss. Depositing organization: Massachusetts Institute of Technology. Publication: A mixed antagonistic/synergistic miRNA repression model enables accurate predictions of multi-input miRNA sensor activity. Gam JJ, Babb J, Weiss R. Nat Commun. 2018 Jun 22;9(1):2430. doi: 10.1038/s41467-018-04575-0. PubMed 29934631.
Backbone
  Vector backbone: Low Sensor Backbone (LSB)
  Vector type: Mammalian Expression, Synthetic Biology
Growth in bacteria
  Bacterial resistance: Ampicillin and Kanamycin, 100 & 50 μg/mL
  Growth temperature: 30°C
  Growth strain: NEB Stable
  Copy number: High Copy
Gene/Insert
  Gene/Insert name: hsa-miR-765 target
  Species: H. sapiens (human)
  Entrez Gene: MIR765 (a.k.a. MIRN765, hsa-mir-765, mir-765)
  Promoter: EF-1a
  Cloning method: Gibson Cloning
Terms and licenses: Academic/Nonprofit Terms; Industry Terms: Not Available to Industry
Depositor comments: Please note that this plasmid is inherently unstable due to a repeating poly A element. We recommend performing a diagnostic digest on multiple colonies upon receipt. The depositors would like to note the presence of several discrepancies between the depositor sequence and physical plasmid sequence. In particular, the sequences upstream and downstream of the puromycin coding region have 10 bp insertions which do not affect the ability to perform puromycin selection. The sequences for those regions within the physical plasmids are as follows: Upstream of Puro: GAATTCGACCGCCTGTCTCAAGGTGCCACC; Downstream of Puro: GCTTTGAGACTACGCGTGAATTCACTCCTC. Please contact if you are interested in this plasmid prior to placing an order.
How to cite: LSB-hsa-miR-765 was a gift from Ron Weiss (Addgene plasmid # 103730 ; http://n2t.net/addgene:103730 ; RRID:Addgene_103730)
