[The description below was written by a language model from this plasmid's Addgene catalogue record and pLannotate feature annotations shown in this document.]
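Description:
LSB-hsa-miR-765 is a mammalian expression plasmid of about 11 kb built on the Low Sensor Backbone (LSB), a synthetic-biology vector designed to report microRNA activity by fluorescence. It replicates in E. coli from a high-copy ColE1/pUC-type origin and carries both β-lactamase (ampicillin) and aph(3')-Ia (kanamycin) resistance genes, so it is selected with the two antibiotics together. A puromycin N-acetyltransferase coding sequence followed by a rabbit β-globin polyadenylation signal allows puromycin selection in mammalian cells. No promoter is annotated directly upstream of it in the feature table.

The payload consists of two parallel transcription units of matching design. Each has a human EF-1α core promoter with its intron A, a fluorescent protein coding sequence flanked by Gateway attB1 and attB2 sites (with an attB4 site upstream of the promoter), and a β-globin 3' region with poly(A) signal. One unit expresses the red protein mKate2 and, according to the record, carries a target site for human miR-765 in its 3' UTR. This target is not separately annotated, but a gap between attB2 and the β-globin sequence in the mKate2 unit, absent from the other unit, would fit that placement. The second unit expresses the blue protein EBFP2 without the target and serves as an internal reference. When miR-765 is active in transfected cells, mKate2 is repressed while EBFP2 is unaffected, so the ratio of red to blue fluorescence measures miRNA activity independently of plasmid dose.

The three repeated β-globin poly(A) elements make the plasmid inherently unstable, and the depositor advises checking several colonies. The depositor also notes small insertions flanking the puromycin coding region in the physical plasmid that do not impair selection.
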