Features (pLannotate 1.2.2; 28 found; start..end, strand, type, name):
     87..675     -  rep_origin     ori: high-copy-number ColE1/pMB1/pBR322/pUC origin of replication
    846..1706    -  CDS            AmpR: β-lactamase; bla; confers resistance to ampicillin, carbenicillin, and related antibiotics
   1707..1778    -  promoter       AmpR promoter: bla
   1857..2456    +  CDS            PuroR: puromycin N-acetyltransferase; pac from Streptomyces alboniger; confers resistance to puromycin
   2461..2541    +  CDS            HBB (fragment): HBB_PONPY - Experimental evidence at transcript level: Swiss-Prot protein existence level 2. Involved in oxygen transport from the lung to the various peripheral tissues. From Pongo pygmaeus (Bornean orangutan).
   2612..2667    +  polyA_signal   β-globin poly(A) signal: rabbit β-globin polyadenylation signal (Gil and Proudfoot, 1987)
   3646..3666    +  protein_bind   attB4: mutant version of attB; core recombination site for the Gateway® BP reaction BP Clonase™
   3734..3945    +  promoter       EF-1α core promoter: core promoter for human elongation factor EF-1α
   3946..4884    +  intron         EF-1α intron A: intron upstream of the start codon of human EF-1α
   4911..4931    +  protein_bind   attB1: mutant version of attB; core recombination site for the Gateway® BP reaction BP Clonase™
   4951..5646    +  CDS            mKate2: mKate2 is a basic (constitutively fluorescent) red fluorescent protein published in 2009, derived from Entacmaea quadricolor. It is reported to be a rapidly-maturing monomer with moderate acid sensitivity.
   5666..5690    -  protein_bind   attB2: mutant version of attB; recombination site for the Gateway® BP reaction BP Clonase™
   5830..5904    +  CDS            HBB (fragment): HBB_PONPY - Experimental evidence at transcript level: Swiss-Prot protein existence level 2. Involved in oxygen transport from the lung to the various peripheral tissues. From Pongo pygmaeus (Bornean orangutan).
   5975..6030    +  polyA_signal   β-globin poly(A) signal: rabbit β-globin polyadenylation signal (Gil and Proudfoot, 1987)
   6414..6439    +  misc_feature   SA: splice acceptor site
   7111..7131    +  protein_bind   attB4: mutant version of attB; core recombination site for the Gateway® BP reaction BP Clonase™
   7199..7410    +  promoter       EF-1α core promoter: core promoter for human elongation factor EF-1α
   7411..8349    +  intron         EF-1α intron A: intron upstream of the start codon of human EF-1α
   8376..8396    +  protein_bind   attB1: mutant version of attB; core recombination site for the Gateway® BP reaction BP Clonase™
   8407..9123    +  CDS            EBFP2: EBFP2 is a basic (constitutively fluorescent) blue fluorescent protein published in 2007, derived from Aequorea victoria. It is reported to be a rapidly-maturing monomer with moderate acid sensitivity.
   9131..9155    -  protein_bind   attB2: mutant version of attB; recombination site for the Gateway® BP reaction BP Clonase™
   9159..9239    +  CDS            HBB (fragment): HBB_PONPY - Experimental evidence at transcript level: Swiss-Prot protein existence level 2. Involved in oxygen transport from the lung to the various peripheral tissues. From Pongo pygmaeus (Bornean orangutan).
   9310..9365    +  polyA_signal   β-globin poly(A) signal: rabbit β-globin polyadenylation signal (Gil and Proudfoot, 1987)
   9748..9770    -  protein_bind   lac operator (fragment): The lac repressor binds to the lac operator to inhibit transcription in E. coli. This inhibition can be relieved by adding lactose or isopropyl-β-D-thiogalactopyranoside (IPTG). lac repressor encoded by lacI
   9774..9804    -  promoter       lac promoter: promoter for the E. coli lac operon
   9819..9840    -  protein_bind   CAP binding site: CAP binding activates transcription in the presence of cAMP. E. coli catabolite activator protein
   9853..9892    -  CDS            lacI (fragment): lac repressor; lacI; The lac repressor binds to the lac operator to inhibit transcription in E. coli. This inhibition can be relieved by adding lactose or isopropyl-β-D-thiogalactopyranoside (IPTG).
  10065..10874   +  CDS            KanR: aminoglycoside phosphotransferase; aph(3')-Ia; confers resistance to kanamycin in bacteria or G418 (Geneticin®) in eukaryotes
>Addgene plasmid #103730 | LSB-hsa-miR-765 | depositor full sequence | sequence record 196508 | Full Sequence
AATTGAGGGGATAACGCAGGAAAGAACATGTGAGCAAAAGGCCAGCAAAAGGCCAGGAACCGTAAAAAGG
CCGCGTTGCTGGCGTTTTTCCATAGGCTCCGCCCCCCTGACGAGCATCACAAAAATCGACGCTCAAGTCA
GAGGTGGCGAAACCCGACAGGACTATAAAGATACCAGGCGTTTCCCCCTGGAAGCTCCCTCGTGCGCTCT
CCTGTTCCGACCCTGCCGCTTACCGGATACCTGTCCGCCTTTCTCCCTTCGGGAAGCGTGGCGCTTTCTC
ATAGCTCACGCTGTAGGTATCTCAGTTCGGTGTAGGTCGTTCGCTCCAAGCTGGGCTGTGTGCACGAACC
CCCCGTTCAGCCCGACCGCTGCGCCTTATCCGGTAACTATCGTCTTGAGTCCAACCCGGTAAGACACGAC
TTATCGCCACTGGCAGCAGCCACTGGTAACAGGATTAGCAGAGCGAGGTATGTAGGCGGTGCTACAGAGT
TCTTGAAGTGGTGGCCTAACTACGGCTACACTAGAAGAACAGTATTTGGTATCTGCGCTCTGCTGAAGCC
AGTTACCTTCGGAAAAAGAGTTGGTAGCTCTTGATCCGGCAAACAAACCACCGCTGGTAGCGGTGGTTTT
TTTGTTTGCAAGCAGCAGATTACGCGCAGAAAAAAAGGATCTCAAGAAGATCCTTTGATCTTTTCTACGG
GGTCTGACGCTCAGTGGAACGAAAACTCACGTTAAGGGATTTTGGTCATGAGATTATCAAAAAGGATCTT
CACCTAGATCCTTTTAAATTAAAAATGAAGTTTTAAATCAATCTAAAGTATATATGAGTAAACTTGGTCT
GACAGTTACCAATGCTTAATCAGTGAGGCACCTATCTCAGCGATCTGTCTATTTCGTTCATCCATAGTTG
CCTGACTCCCCGTCGTGTAGATAACTACGATACGGGAGGGCTTACCATCTGGCCCCAGTGCTGCAATGAT
ACCGCGAGAACCACGCTCACCGGCTCCAGATTTATCAGCAATAAACCAGCCAGCCGGAAGGGCCGAGCGC
AGAAGTGGTCCTGCAACTTTATCCGCCTCCATCCAGTCTATTAATTGTTGCCGGGAAGCTAGAGTAAGTA
GTTCGCCAGTTAATAGTTTGCGCAACGTTGTTGCCATTGCTACAGGCATCGTGGTGTCACGCTCGTCGTT
TGGTATGGCTTCATTCAGCTCCGGTTCCCAACGATCAAGGCGAGTTACATGATCCCCCATGTTGTGCAAA
AAAGCGGTTAGCTCCTTCGGTCCTCCGATCGTTGTCAGAAGTAAGTTGGCCGCAGTGTTATCACTCATGG
TTATGGCAGCACTGCATAATTCTCTTACTGTCATGCCATCCGTAAGATGCTTTTCTGTGACTGGTGAGTA
CTCAACCAAGTCATTCTGAGAATAGTGTATGCGGCGACCGAGTTGCTCTTGCCCGGCGTCAATACGGGAT
AATACCGCGCCACATAGCAGAACTTTAAAAGTGCTCATCATTGGAAAACGTTCTTCGGGGCGAAAACTCT
CAAGGATCTTACCGCTGTTGAGATCCAGTTCGATGTAACCCACTCGTGCACCCAACTGATCTTCAGCATC
TTTTACTTTCACCAGCGTTTCTGGGTGAGCAAAAACAGGAAGGCAAAATGCCGCAAAAAAGGGAATAAGG
GCGACACGGAAATGTTGAATACTCATACTCTTCCTTTTTCAATATTATTGAAGCATTTATCAGGGTTATT
GTCTCATGAGCGGATACATATTTGAATGTAGCTCCGAATTTCTCGAGGGCTTGTCGACGACGGCGGTCTC
CGTCGTCAGGATCATGAATTCGACCCGCCTGCCACCATGACCGAGTACAAGCCCACGGTGCGCCTCGCCA
CCCGCGACGACGTCCCCCGGGCCGTACGCACCCTCGCCGCCGCGTTCGCCGACTACCCCGCCACGCGCCA
CACCGTCGACCCGGACCGCCACATCGAGCGGGTCACCGAGCTGCAAGAACTCTTCCTCACGCGCGTCGGG
CTCGACATCGGCAAGGTGTGGGTCGCGGACGACGGCGCCGCGGTGGCGGTCTGGACCACGCCGGAGAGCG
TCGAAGCGGGGGCGGTGTTCGCCGAGATCGGCCCGCGCATGGCCGAGTTGAGCGGTTCCCGGCTGGCCGC
GCAGCAACAGATGGAAGGCCTCCTGGCGCCGCACCGGCCCAAGGAGCCCGCGTGGTTCCTGGCCACCGTC
GGCGTCTCGCCCGACCACCAGGGCAAGGGTCTGGGCAGCGCCGTCGTGCTCCCCGGAGTGGAGGCGGCCG
AGCGCGCCGGGGTGCCCGCCTTCCTGGAGACATCCGCGCCCCGCAACCTCCCCTTCTACGAGCGGCTCGG
CTTCACCGTCACCGCCGACGTCGAGGTGCCCGAAGGACCGCGCACCTGGTGCATGACCCGCAAGCCCGGT
GCCTGATACGCGTGAATTCACTCCTCAGGTGCAGGCTGCCTATCAGAAGGTGGTGGCTGGTGTGGCCAAT
GCCCTGGCTCACAAATACCACTGAGATCTTTTTCCCTCTGCCAAAAATTATGGGGACATCATGAAGCCCC
TTGAGCATCTGACTTCTGGCTAATAAAGGAAATTTATTTTCATTGCAATAGTGTGTTGGAATTTTTTGTG
TCTCTCACTCGGAAGGACATATGGGAGGGCAAATCATTTAAAACATCAGAATGAGTATTTGGTTTAGAGT
TTGGCAACATATGCCCATATGCTGGCTGCCATGAACAAAGGTTGGCTATAAAGAGGTCATCAGTATATGA
AACAGCCCCCTGCTGTCCATTCCTTATTCCATAGAAAAGCCTTGACTTGAGGTTAGATTTTTTTTATATT
TTGTTTTGTGTTATTTTTTTCTTTAACATCCCTAAAATTTTCCTTACATGTTTTACTAGCCAGATTTTTC
CTCCTCTCCTGACTACTCCCAGTCATAGCTGTCCCTCTTCTCTTATGGAGATCCCTCGACCTGCAGCCCA
AGCTTGAATTCTCTAGAATTACCCTGTTATCCCTATGCTTGGTTTACCGAGCTCTTATTGGTTTTCAAAC
TTCATTGACTGTGCCCAACGCGCCTGGGAGCTCACGGGGACAGCCCCCCCCCAAAGCCCCCAGGGATGTA
ATTACGTCCCTCCCCCGCTAGGGGGCAGCAGCGAGCCGCCCGGGGCTCCGCTCCGGTCCGGCGCTCCCCC
CGCATCCCCGAGCCGGCAGCGTGCGGGGACAGCCCGGGCACGGGGAAGGTGGCACGGGATCGCTTTCCTC
TGAACGCTTCTCGCTGCTCTTTGAGCCTGCAGACACCTGGGGGGATACGGGGAAAAAGCTAGGCTGAAAG
ACCGGTTCTTAGAATGACACGCGCCTGGGAGCTCACGGGGACAGCCCCCCCCCAAAGCCCCCAGGGATGT
AATTACGTCCCTCCCCCGCTAGGGGGCAGCAGCGAGCCGCCCGGGGCTCCGCTCCGGTCCGGCGCTCCCC
CCGCATCCCCGAGCCGGCAGCGTGCGGGGACAGCCCGGGCACGGGGAAGGTGGCACGGGATCGCTTTCCT
CTGAACGCTTCTCGCTGCTCTTTGAGCCTGCAGACACCTGGGGGGATACGGGGAAAAAGCTAACTTCTGA
GACGACAACTTTGTATAGAAAAGTTGGCTCCGAATTCGCCCTTGACAGCAGAGATCCAGTTTGGTTAATT
AATTGGCTCCGGTGCCCGTCAGTGGGCAGAGCGCACATCGCCCACAGTCCCCGAGAAGTTGTGGGGAGGG
GTCGGCAATTGAACCGGTGCCTAGAGAAGGTGGCGCGGGGTAAACTGGGAAAGTGATGTCGTGTACTGGC
TCCGCCTTTTTCCCGAGGGTGGGGGAGAACCGTATATAAGTGCAGTAGTCGCCGTGAACGTTCTTTTTCG
CAACGGGTTTGCCGCCAGAACACAGGTAAGTGCCGTGTGTGGTTCCCGCGGGCCTGGCCTCTTTACGGGT
TATGGCCCTTGCGTGCCTTGAATTACTTCCACCTGGCTGCAGTACGTGATTCTTGATCCCGAGCTTCGGG
TTGGAAGTGGGTGGGAGAGTTCGAGGCCTTGCGCTTAAGGAGCCCCTTCGCCTCGTGCTTGAGTTGAGGC
CTGGCCTGGGCGCTGGGGCCGCCGCGTGCGAATCTGGTGGCACCTTCGCGCCTGTCTCGCTGCTTTCGAT
AAGTCTCTAGCCATTTAAAATTTTTGATGACCTGCTGCGACGCTTTTTTTCTGGCAAGATAGTCTTGTAA
ATGCGGGCCAAGATCTGCACACTGGTATTTCGGTTTTTGGGGCCGCGGGCGGCGACGGGGCCCGTGCGTC
CCAGCGCACATGTTCGGCGAGGCGGGGCCTGCGAGCGCGGCCACCGAGAATCGGACGGGGGTAGTCTCAA
GCTGGCCGGCCTGCTCTGGTGCCTGGCCTCGCGCCGCCGTGTATCGCCCCGCCCTGGGCGGCAAGGCTGG
CCCGGTCGGCACCAGTTGCGTGAGCGGAAAGATGGCCGCTTCCCGGCCCTGCTGCAGGGAGCTCAAAATG
GAGGACGCGGCGCTCGGGAGAGCGGGCGGGTGAGTCACCCACACAAAGGAAAAGGGCCTTTCCGTCCTCA
GCCGTCGCTTCATGTGACTCCACGGAGTACCGGGCGCCGTCCAGGCACCTCGATTAGTTCTCGAGCTTTT
GGAGTACGTCGTCTTTAGGTTGGGGGGAGGGGTTTTATGCGATGGAGTTTCCCCACACTGAGTGGGTGGA
GACTGAAGTTAGGCCAGCTTGGCACTTGATGTAATTCTCCTTGGAATTTGCCCTTTTTGAGTTTGGATCT
TGGTTCATTCTCAAGCCTCAGACAGTGGTTCAAAGTTTTTTTCTTCCATTTCAGGTGTCGTGAGAAGGGC
GAATTCGACCCAAGTTTGTACAAAAAAGCAGGCTGGATCCAGGTGCCACCATGGTGAGCGAGCTGATTAA
GGAGAACATGCACATGAAGCTGTACATGGAGGGCACCGTGAACAACCACCACTTCAAGTGCACATCCGAG
GGCGAAGGCAAGCCCTACGAGGGCACCCAGACCATGAGAATCAAGGCGGTCGAGGGCGGCCCTCTCCCCT
TCGCCTTCGACATCCTGGCTACCAGCTTCATGTACGGCAGCAAAACCTTCATCAACCACACCCAGGGCAT
CCCCGACTTCTTTAAGCAGTCCTTCCCCGAGGGCTTCACATGGGAGAGAGTCACCACATACGAAGATGGG
GGCGTGCTGACCGCTACCCAGGACACCAGCCTCCAGGACGGCTGCCTCATCTACAACGTCAAGATCAGAG
GGGTGAACTTCCCATCCAACGGCCCTGTGATGCAGAAGAAAACACTCGGCTGGGAGGCCTCCACCGAGAC
ACTGTACCCCGCTGACGGCGGCCTGGAAGGCAGAGCCGACATGGCCCTGAAGCTCGTGGGCGGGGGCCAC
CTGATCTGCAACCTTAAGACCACATACAGATCCAAGAAACCCGCTAAGAACCTCAAGATGCCCGGCGTCT
ACTATGTGGACAGGAGACTGGAAAGAATCAAGGAGGCCGACAAAGAGACATACGTCGAGCAGCACGAGGT
GGCTGTGGCCAGATACTGCGACCTCCCTAGCAAACTGGGGCACAAACTTAATTGAGAATTCTACCACCCA
GCTTTCTTGTACAAAGTGGTACGTCTCAAGACCAGAGGTCTCTGCTTAGGGGACCCATCACCTTCCTTCT
CCTCCACATCACCTTCCTTCTCCTCCACATCACCTTCCTTCTCCTCCACATCACCTTCCTTCTCCTCCAC
AACCAGAAGAGACCTGTGCTTCACTCCTCAGGTGCAGGCTGCCTATCAGAAGGTGGTGGCTGGTGTGGCC
AATGCCCTGGCTCACAAATACCACTGAGATCTTTTTCCCTCTGCCAAAAATTATGGGGACATCATGAAGC
CCCTTGAGCATCTGACTTCTGGCTAATAAAGGAAATTTATTTTCATTGCAATAGTGTGTTGGAATTTTTT
GTGTCTCTCACTCGGAAGGACATATGGGAGGGCAAATCATTTAAAACATCAGAATGAGTATTTGGTTTAG
AGTTTGGCAACATATGCCCATATGCTGGCTGCCATGAACAAAGGTTGGCTATAAAGAGGTCATCAGTATA
TGAAACAGCCCCCTGCTGTCCATTCCTTATTCCATAGAAAAGCCTTGACTTGAGGTTAGATTTTTTTTAT
ATTTTGTTTTGTGTTATTTTTTTCTTTAACATCCCTAAAATTTTCCTTACATGTTTTACTAGCCAGATTT
TTCCTCCTCTCCTGACTACTCCCAGTCATAGCTGTCCCTCTTCTCTTATGGAGATCCCGAGCGGTGCGTT
TTTATGCTTGTAGTATTGTATAATGTTTTTAAGATCCAAGCTTCTGACCTCTTCTCTTCCTCCCACAGGG
CCTCGAGACAATTGCATCGATGGTACCAGTGAAAGTCTGCAATGAATTCGAGTTGGCGCGCCTGTCATTC
TAAATCTCTCTTTCAGCCTAAAGCTTTTTCCCCGTATCCCCCCAGGTGTCTGCAGGCTCAAAGAGCAGCG
AGAAGCGTTCAGAGGAAAGCGATCCCGTGCCACCTTCCCCGTGCCCGGGCTGTCCCCGCACGCTGCCGGC
TCGGGGATGCGGGGGGAGCGCCGGACCGGAGCGGAGCCCCGGGCGGCTCGCTGCTGCCCCCTAGCGGGGG
AGGGACGTAATTACATCCCTGGGGGCTTTGGGAGGGGGCTGTCCCCGTGAGCTCCCAGGCGCGCCTGTCA
TTCTAAATCTCTCTTTCAGCCTAAAGCTTTTTCCCCGTATCCCCCCAGGTGTCTGCAGGCTCAAAGAGCA
GCGAGAAGCGTTCAGAGGAAAGCGATCCCGTGCCACCTTCCCCGTGCCCGGGCTGTCCCCGCACGCTGCC
GGCTCGGGGATGCGGGGGGAGCGCCGGACCGGAGCGGAGCCCCGGGCGGCTCGCTGCTGCCCCCTAGCGG
GGGAGGGACGTAATTACATCCCTGGGGGCTTTGGGGGGGGGCTGTCCCCGTGAGCTCCCAGGCGCGCCAA
CTCGGTACCGTATCGATGTCGACGTTAACGCTAGTGATATCAACTTTGTATAGAAAAGTTGGCTCCGAAT
TCGCCCTTGACAGCAGAGATCCAGTTTGGTTAATTAATTGGCTCCGGTGCCCGTCAGTGGGCAGAGCGCA
CATCGCCCACAGTCCCCGAGAAGTTGTGGGGAGGGGTCGGCAATTGAACCGGTGCCTAGAGAAGGTGGCG
CGGGGTAAACTGGGAAAGTGATGTCGTGTACTGGCTCCGCCTTTTTCCCGAGGGTGGGGGAGAACCGTAT
ATAAGTGCAGTAGTCGCCGTGAACGTTCTTTTTCGCAACGGGTTTGCCGCCAGAACACAGGTAAGTGCCG
TGTGTGGTTCCCGCGGGCCTGGCCTCTTTACGGGTTATGGCCCTTGCGTGCCTTGAATTACTTCCACCTG
GCTGCAGTACGTGATTCTTGATCCCGAGCTTCGGGTTGGAAGTGGGTGGGAGAGTTCGAGGCCTTGCGCT
TAAGGAGCCCCTTCGCCTCGTGCTTGAGTTGAGGCCTGGCCTGGGCGCTGGGGCCGCCGCGTGCGAATCT
GGTGGCACCTTCGCGCCTGTCTCGCTGCTTTCGATAAGTCTCTAGCCATTTAAAATTTTTGATGACCTGC
TGCGACGCTTTTTTTCTGGCAAGATAGTCTTGTAAATGCGGGCCAAGATCTGCACACTGGTATTTCGGTT
TTTGGGGCCGCGGGCGGCGACGGGGCCCGTGCGTCCCAGCGCACATGTTCGGCGAGGCGGGGCCTGCGAG
CGCGGCCACCGAGAATCGGACGGGGGTAGTCTCAAGCTGGCCGGCCTGCTCTGGTGCCTGGCCTCGCGCC
GCCGTGTATCGCCCCGCCCTGGGCGGCAAGGCTGGCCCGGTCGGCACCAGTTGCGTGAGCGGAAAGATGG
CCGCTTCCCGGCCCTGCTGCAGGGAGCTCAAAATGGAGGACGCGGCGCTCGGGAGAGCGGGCGGGTGAGT
CACCCACACAAAGGAAAAGGGCCTTTCCGTCCTCAGCCGTCGCTTCATGTGACTCCACGGAGTACCGGGC
GCCGTCCAGGCACCTCGATTAGTTCTCGAGCTTTTGGAGTACGTCGTCTTTAGGTTGGGGGGAGGGGTTT
TATGCGATGGAGTTTCCCCACACTGAGTGGGTGGAGACTGAAGTTAGGCCAGCTTGGCACTTGATGTAAT
TCTCCTTGGAATTTGCCCTTTTTGAGTTTGGATCTTGGTTCATTCTCAAGCCTCAGACAGTGGTTCAAAG
TTTTTTTCTTCCATTTCAGGTGTCGTGAGAAGGGCGAATTCGACCCAAGTTTGTACAAAAAAGCAGGCTC
GCCACCATGGTGAGCAAGGGCGAGGAGCTGTTCACCGGGGTGGTGCCCATCCTGGTCGAGCTGGACGGCG
ACGTAAACGGCCACAAGTTCAGCGTGAGGGGCGAGGGCGAGGGCGATGCCACCAACGGCAAGCTGACCCT
GAAGTTCATCTGCACCACCGGCAAGCTGCCCGTGCCCTGGCCCACCCTCGTGACCACCCTGAGCCACGGC
GTGCAGTGCTTCGCCCGCTACCCCGACCACATGAAGCAGCACGACTTCTTCAAGTCCGCCATGCCCGAAG
GCTACGTCCAGGAGCGCACCATCTTCTTCAAGGACGACGGCACCTACAAGACCCGCGCCGAGGTGAAGTT
CGAGGGCGACACCCTAGTGAACCGCATCGAGCTGAAGGGCGTCGACTTCAAGGAGGACGGCAACATCCTG
GGGCACAAGCTGGAGTACAACTTCAACAGCCACAACATCTATATCATGGCCGTCAAGCAGAAGAACGGCA
TCAAGGTGAACTTCAAGATCCGCCACAACGTGGAGGACGGCAGCGTGCAGCTCGCCGACCACTACCAGCA
GAACACCCCCATCGGCGACGGCCCCGTGCTGCTGCCCGACAGCCACTACCTGAGCACCCAGTCCGTGCTG
AGCAAAGACCCCAACGAGAAGCGCGATCACATGGTCCTGCTGGAGTTCCGCACCGCCGCCGGGATCACTC
TCGGCATGGACGAGCTGTACAAGTAATACCACCCAGCTTTCTTGTACAAAGTGGTACGCGTGAATTCACT
CCTCAGGTGCAGGCTGCCTATCAGAAGGTGGTGGCTGGTGTGGCCAATGCCCTGGCTCACAAATACCACT
GAGATCTTTTTCCCTCTGCCAAAAATTATGGGGACATCATGAAGCCCCTTGAGCATCTGACTTCTGGCTA
ATAAAGGAAATTTATTTTCATTGCAATAGTGTGTTGGAATTTTTTGTGTCTCTCACTCGGAAGGACATAT
GGGAGGGCAAATCATTTAAAACATCAGAATGAGTATTTGGTTTAGAGTTTGGCAACATATGCCCATATGC
TGGCTGCCATGAACAAAGGTTGGCTATAAAGAGGTCATCAGTATATGAAACAGCCCCCTGCTGTCCATTC
CTTATTCCATAGAAAAGCCTTGACTTGAGGTTAGATTTTTTTTATATTTTGTTTTGTGTTATTTTTTTCT
TTAACATCCCTAAAATTTTCCTTACATGTTTTACTAGCCAGATTTTTCCTCCTCTCCTGACTACTCCCAG
TCATAGCTGTCCCTCTTCTCTTATGGAGATCCCTCGACCTGCAGCCCAAGCTTGGCGTAATCATGGTCAT
AGCTGTTTCCTGTGTGAAATTGTTATCCGCTCACAATTCCACACAACATACGAGCCGGAAGCATAAAGTG
TAAAGCCTGGGGTGCCTAATGAGTGAGCTAACTCACATTAATTGCGTTGCGCTCACTGCCCGCTTTCCAG
TCGGGAAACCTGTCGTGCCAGCGGATCGACAGTACTAAGCTTGGTCTAATACCCAATCTCTCGTCTTATC
CAGATGTTTTATACGCCTCTGGCCCGTGTCTCAAAATCTCTGATGTTACATTGCACAAGATAAAATAATA
TCATCATGAACAATAAAACTGTCTGCTTACATAAACAGTAATACAAGGGGTGTTATGAGCCATATTCAAC
GGGAAACGTCGAGGCCGCGATTAAATTCCAACATGGATGCTGATTTATATGGGTATAAATGGGCTCGCGA
TAATGTCGGGCAATCAGGTGCGACAATCTATCGCTTGTATGGGAAGCCCGATGCGCCAGAGTTGTTTCTG
AAACATGGCAAAGGTAGCGTTGCCAATGATGTTACAGATGAGATGGTCAGACTAAACTGGCTGACGGAAT
TTATGCCTCTTCCGACCATCAAGCATTTTATCCGTACTCCTGATGATGCATGGTTACTCACCACTGCGAT
CCCCGGAAAAACAGCATTCCAGGTATTAGAAGAATATCCTGATTCAGGTGAAAATATTGTTGATGCGCTG
GCAGTGTTCCTGCGCCGGTTGCATTCGATTCCTGTTTGTAATTGTCCTTTTAACAGCGATCGCGTATTTC
GTCTCGCTCAGGCGCAATCACGAATGAATAACGGTTTGGTTGATGCGAGTGATTTTGATGACGAGCGTAA
TGGCTGGCCTGTTGAACAAGTCTGGAAAGAAATGCATAAACTTTTGCCATTCTCACCGGATTCAGTCGTC
ACTCATGGTGATTTCTCACTTGATAACCTTATTTTTGACGAGGGGAAATTAATAGGTTGTATTGATGTTG
GACGAGTCGGAATCGCAGACCGATACCAGGATCTTGCCATCCTATGGAACTGCCTCGGTGAGTTTTCTCC
TTCATTACAGAAACGGCTTTTTCAAAAATATGGTATTGATAATCCTGATATGAATAAATTGCAGTTTCAT
TTGATGCTCGATGAGTTTTTCTAATCAGAATTGGTTAATTGGTTGTAACACTGGCAGAGCATTACGCTGA
CTTGACGGGACGGCGCAAGCTCATGACCAAAATCCCTTAACGTGAGTTACGCGTCGTTCCACTGAGCGTC
AGAGGTATCACTAGTATTACAGAGGTAAGTTATAACAGTCGCCTAACCC
