>Addgene plasmid #103730 | LSB-hsa-miR-765 | depositor partial sequence | sequence record 196509 | hsa-miR-765 target
CATCACCTTCCTTCTCCTCCA
